Addgene plasmid #232952: MSCV-BCR-ABL1
Purpose: Expresses BCR-ABL1 fusion protein
Depositing lab: Jianjun Chen. Depositing organization: Beckman Research Institute of the City of Hope. Publication: YTHDF2 promotes ATP synthesis and immune evasion in B cell malignancies. Chen Z, Zeng C, Yang L, Che Y, Chen M, Sau L, Wang B, Zhou K, Chen Y, Qing Y, Shen C, Zhang T, Wunderlich M, Wu D, Li W, Wang K, Leung K, Sun M, Tang T, He X, Zhang L, Swaminathan S, Mulloy JC, Muschen M, Huang H, Weng H, Xiao G, Deng X, Chen J. Cell. 2024 Dec 12:S0092-8674(24)01324-2. doi: 10.1016/j.cell.2024.11.007. PubMed 39694037.
Backbone
  Vector backbone: MSCV
  Vector type: Lentiviral
Growth in bacteria
  Bacterial resistance: Ampicillin, 100 μg/mL
  Growth temperature: 37°C
  Growth strain: NEB Stable
  Copy number: High Copy
Gene/Insert
  Gene/Insert name: BCR-ABL1
  Species: H. sapiens (human)
  Entrez Gene: BCR (a.k.a. ALL, BCR1, CML, D22S11, D22S662, PHL)
  Cloning method: Restriction Enzyme; 5′ cloning site Unknown (unknown if destroyed)
Terms and licenses: Academic/Nonprofit Terms; Industry Terms: Not Available to Industry
Depositor comments: Please note: This plasmid contains N796S and N928K mutations in BCR and a T1065S mutation in ABL1 compared to their NCBI reference sequences. These mutations are not known to impact plasmid function.
How to cite: MSCV-BCR-ABL1 was a gift from Jianjun Chen (Addgene plasmid # 232952 ; http://n2t.net/addgene:232952 ; RRID:Addgene_232952)
