[The description below was written by a language model from this plasmid's Addgene catalogue record and pLannotate feature annotations shown in this document.]
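Description:
MSCV-BCR-ABL1 is a roughly 12.1 kb retroviral expression plasmid built on the murine stem cell virus (MSCV) backbone and carrying the human BCR-ABL1 fusion oncogene. The catalogue lists the vector type as lentiviral, but the annotated features are those of a gammaretroviral vector: 5' and 3' long terminal repeats from murine embryonic stem cell virus, the MESV Ψ packaging signal, and a truncated MMLV gag segment lacking its start codon, which extends the packaging region without producing Gag protein. In bacteria the plasmid is maintained at high copy through a ColE1/pUC-type origin and selected with ampicillin via the β-lactamase gene and its promoter. Short remnants of lacZα, TcR, env, lacI, rop, the bom region and lac promoter/operator elements are backbone leftovers with no evident function.

The payload lies between the LTRs. A fragment of the BCR coding sequence is joined in the same orientation to ABL1 coding sequence, together spanning about 6 kb, to encode the chimeric tyrosine kinase. No internal promoter is annotated, so expression presumably depends on the 5' LTR, which also drives the genomic RNA that is packaged when gag-pol and envelope functions are supplied in trans. No mammalian selection marker or reporter is annotated in the stretch between the insert and the 3' LTR. The depositor notes N796S and N928K substitutions in BCR and T1065S in ABL1 relative to reference sequences, none known to affect function. The stated purpose is simply expression of the BCR-ABL1 fusion protein. The associated publication concerns B cell malignancies, which is consistent with use in stable transduction of cells to model BCR-ABL1-driven disease.
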