Features (pLannotate 1.2.2; 18 found; start..end, strand, type, name):
     56..155     +  misc_feature   bom (fragment): basis of mobility region from pBR322
    161..310     -  CDS            lacZα (fragment): LacZα fragment of β-galactosidase; lacZ fragment
    310..511     -  CDS            TcR (fragment): tetracycline efflux protein; tet; confers resistance to tetracycline
    512..610     +  CDS            env (fragment): murine leukemia virus gPr80 envelope polyprotein precursor; env; proteolytically cleaved into gp70SU and p15TM subunits
    652..1168    +  LTR            5' LTR: 5' long terminal repeat from murine embryonic stem cell virus
   1232..1573    +  misc_feature   MESV Ψ: packaging signal of murine embryonic stem cell virus
   1640..2056    +  CDS            gag (truncated): truncated Moloney murine leukemia virus (MMLV) gag gene lacking the start codon
   2178..4958    +  CDS            BCR (fragment): BCR_HUMAN - Also known as BCR1, D22S11. Experimental evidence at protein level: Swiss-Prot protein existence level 1. Protein with a unique structure having two opposing regulatory activities toward small GTP-binding proteins. The C-terminus is a GTPase-activating protein (GAP) domain which stimulates GTP hydrolysis by RAC1, RAC2 and CDC42. Accelerates the intrinsic rate of GTP hydrolysis of RAC1 or CDC42, leading to down-regulation of the active GTP-bound form (PubMed:7479768, PubMed:1903516, PubMed:17116687). The central Dbl homology (DH) domain functions as guanine nucleotide exchange facto
   4932..8270    +  CDS            ABL1: ABL1_HUMAN - Also known as ABL, JTK7. Experimental evidence at protein level: Swiss-Prot protein existence level 1. Non-receptor tyrosine-protein kinase that plays a role in many key processes linked to cell growth and survival such as cytoskeleton remodeling in response to extracellular stimuli, cell motility and adhesion, receptor endocytosis, autophagy, DNA damage response and apoptosis. Coordinates actin remodeling through tyrosine phosphorylation of proteins controlling cytoskeleton dynamics like WASF3 (involved in branch formation); ANXA1 (involved in membrane anchoring); DBN1, DBNL, CTT
   9141..9655    +  LTR            3' LTR: 3' long terminal repeat from murine embryonic stem cell virus
   9815..9837    -  protein_bind   lac operator (fragment): The lac repressor binds to the lac operator to inhibit transcription in E. coli. This inhibition can be relieved by adding lactose or isopropyl-β-D-thiogalactopyranoside (IPTG). lac repressor encoded by lacI
   9841..9871    -  promoter       lac promoter: promoter for the E. coli lac operon
   9886..9907    -  protein_bind   CAP binding site: CAP binding activates transcription in the presence of cAMP. E. coli catabolite activator protein
   9920..10012   -  CDS            lacI (fragment): lac repressor; lacI; The lac repressor binds to the lac operator to inhibit transcription in E. coli. This inhibition can be relieved by adding lactose or isopropyl-β-D-thiogalactopyranoside (IPTG).
  10195..10783   -  rep_origin     ori: high-copy-number ColE1/pMB1/pBR322/pUC origin of replication
  10954..11814   -  CDS            AmpR: β-lactamase; bla; confers resistance to ampicillin, carbenicillin, and related antibiotics
  11815..11919   -  promoter       AmpR promoter: bla
  12014..12049   +  CDS            rop (fragment): Rop protein, which maintains plasmids at low copy number; rop
>Addgene plasmid #232952 | MSCV-BCR-ABL1 | addgene full sequence | sequence record 465700 | Addgene NGS Result
CCGGGAGCAGACAAGCCCGTCAGGGCGCGTCAGCGGGTGTTGGCGGGTGTCGGGGCTGGCTTAACTATGC
GGCATCAGAGCAGATTGTACTGAGAGTGCACCATATGCGGTGTGAAATACCGCACAGATGCGTAAGGAGA
AAATACCGCATCAGGCGCCATTCGCCATTCAGGCTGCGCAACTGTTGGGAAGGGCGATCGGTGCGGGCCT
CTTCGCTATTACGCCAGCTGGCGAAAGGGGGATGTGCTGCAAGGCGATTAAGTTGGGTAACGCCAGGGTT
TTCCCAGTCACGACGTTGTAAAACGACGGCGCAAGGAATGGTGCATGCAAGGAGATGGCGCCCAACAGTC
CCCCGGCCACGGGGCCTGCCACCATACCCACGCCGAAACAAGCGCTCATGAGCCCGAAGTGGCGAGCCCG
ATCTTCCCCATCGGTGATGTCGGCGATATAGGCGCCAGCAACCGCACCTGTGGCGCCGGTGATGCCGGCC
ACGATGCGTCCGGCGTAGAGGCGATTAGTCCAATTTGTTAAAGACAGGATATCAGTGGTCCAGGCTCTAG
TTTTGACTCAACAATATCACCAGCTGAAGCCTATAGAGTACGAGCCATAGATAAAATAAAAGATTTTATT
TAGTCTCCAGAAAAAGGGGGGAATGAAAGACCCCACCTGTAGGTTTGGCAAGCTAGCTTAAGTAACGCCA
TTTTGCAAGGCATGGAAAATACATAACTGAGAATAGAGAAGTTCAGATCAAGGTTAGGAACAGAGAGACA
GCAGAATATGGGCCAAACAGGATATCTGTGGTAAGCAGTTCCTGCCCCGGCTCAGGGCCAAGAACAGATG
GTCCCCAGATGCGGTCCCGCCCTCAGCAGTTTCTAGAGAACCATCAGATGTTTCCAGGGTGCCCCAAGGA
CCTGAAATGACCCTGTGCCTTATTTGAACTAACCAATCAGTTCGCTTCTCGCTTCTGTTCGCGCGCTTCT
GCTCCCCGAGCTCAATAAAAGAGCCCACAACCCCTCACTCGGCGCGCCAGTCCTCCGATAGACTGCGTCG
CCCGGGTACCCGTATTCCCAATAAAGCCTCTTGCTGTTTGCATCCGAATCGTGGACTCGCTGATCCTTGG
GAGGGTCTCCTCAGATTGATTGACTGCCCACCTCGGGGGTCTTTCATTTGGAGGTTCCACCGAGATTTGG
AGACCCCTGCCCAGGGACCACCGACCCCCCCGCCGGGAGGTAAGCTGGCCAGCGGTCGTTTCGTGTCTGT
CTCTGTCTTTGTGCGTGTTTGTGCCGGCATCTAATGTTTGCGCCTGCGTCTGTACTAGTTAGCTAACTAG
CTCTGTATCTGGCGGACCCGTGGTGGAACTGACGAGTTCTGAACACCCGGCCGCAACCCTGGGAGACGTC
CCAGGGACTTTGGGGGCCGTTTTTGTGGCCCGACCTGAGGAAGGGAGTCGATGTGGAATCCGACCCCGTC
AGGATATGTGGTTCTGGTAGGAGACGAGAACCTAAAACAGTTCCCGCCTCCGTCTGAATTTTTGCTTTCG
GTTTGGAACCGAAGCCGCGCGTCTTGTCTGCTGCAGCGCTGCAGCATCGTTCTGTGTTGTCTCTGTCTGA
CTGTGTTTCTGTATTTGTCTGAAAATTAGGGCCAGACTGTTACCACTCCCTTAAGTTTGACCTTAGGTCA
CTGGAAAGATGTCGAGCGGATCGCTCACAACCAGTCGGTAGATGTCAAGAAGAGACGTTGGGTTACCTTC
TGCTCTGCAGAATGGCCAACCTTTAACGTCGGATGGCCGCGAGACGGCACCTTTAACCGAGACCTCATCA
CCCAGGTTAAGATCAAGGTCTTTTCACCTGGCCCGCATGGACACCCAGACCAGGTCCCCTACATCGTGAC
CTGGGAAGCCTTGGCTTTTGACCCCCCTCCCTGGGTCAAGCCCTTTGTACACCCTAAGCCTCCGCCTCCT
CTTCCTCCATCCGCCCCGTCTCTCCCCCTTGAACCTCCTCGTTCGACCCCGCCTCGATCCTCCCTTTATC
CAGCCCTCACTCCTTCTCTAGGCGCCGGAATTCCGCGGGGCCATGGGGGCCGCCCGGCGCCCGGGGCCGG
GCCTGGCGAGGCCGCCGCGCCGCCGCTGAGACGGGCCCCGCGCGCAGCCCGGCGGCGCAGGTAAGGCCGG
CCGCGCCATGGTGGACCCGGTGGGCTTCGCGGAGGCGTGGAAGGCGCAGTTCCCGGACTCAGAGCCCCCG
CGCATGGAGCTGCGCTCAGTGGGCGACATCGAGCAGGAGCTGGAGCGCTGCAAGGCCTCCATTCGGCGCC
TGGAGCAGGAGGTGAACCAGGAGCGCTTCCGCATGATCTACCTGCAGACGTTGCTGGCCAAGGAAAAGAA
GAGCTATGACCGGCAGCGATGGGGCTTCCGGCGCGCGGCGCAGGCCCCCGACGGCGCCTCCGAGCCCCGA
GCGTCCGCGTCGCGCCCGCAGCCAGCGCCCGCCGACGGAGCCGACCCGCCGCCCGCCGAGGAGCCCGAGG
CCCGGCCCGACGGCGAGGGTTCTCCGGGTAAGGCCAGGCCCGGGACCGCCCGCAGGCCCGGGGCAGCCGC
GTCGGGGGAACGGGACGACCGGGGACCCCCCGCCAGCGTGGCGGCGCTCAGGTCCAACTTCGAGCGGATC
CGCAAGGGCCATGGCCAGCCCGGGGCGGACGCCGAGAAGCCCTTCTACGTGAACGTCGAGTTTCACCACG
AGCGCGGCCTGGTGAAGGTCAACGACAAAGAGGTGTCGGACCGCATCAGCTCCCTGGGCAGCCAGGCCAT
GCAGATGGAGCGCAAAAAGTCCCAGCACGGCGCGGGCTCGAGCGTGGGGGATGCATCCAGGCCCCCTTAC
CGGGGACGCTCCTCGGAGAGCAGCTGCGGCGTCGACGGCGACTACGAGGACGCCGAGTTGAACCCCCGCT
TCCTGAAGGACAACCTGATCGACGCCAATGGCGGTAGCAGGCCCCCTTGGCCGCCCCTGGAGTACCAGCC
CTACCAGAGCATCTACGTCGGGGGCATGATGGAAGGGGAGGGCAAGGGCCCGCTCCTGCGCAGCCAGAGC
ACCTCTGAGCAGGAGAAGCGCCTTACCTGGCCCCGCAGGTCCTACTCCCCCCGGAGTTTTGAGGATTGCG
GAGGCGGCTATACCCCGGACTGCAGCTCCAATGAGAACCTCACCTCCAGCGAGGAGGACTTCTCCTCTGG
CCAGTCCAGCCGCGTGTCCCCAAGCCCCACCACCTACCGCATGTTCCGGGACAAAAGCCGCTCTCCCTCG
CAGAACTCGCAACAGTCCTTCGACAGCAGCAGTCCCCCCACGCCGCAGTGCCATAAGCGGCACCGGCACT
GCCCGGTTGTCGTGTCCGAGGCCACCATCGTGGGCGTCCGCAAGACCGGGCAGATCTGGCCCAACGATGG
CGAGGGCGCCTTCCATGGAGACGCAGATGGCTCGTTCGGAACACCACCTGGATACGGCTGCGCTGCAGAC
CGGGCAGAGGAGCAGCGCCGGCACCAAGATGGGCTGCCCTACATTGATGACTCGCCCTCCTCATCGCCCC
ACCTCAGCAGCAAGGGCAGGGGCAGCCGGGATGCGCTGGTCTCGGGAGCCCTGGAGTCCACTAAAGCGAG
TGAGCTGGACTTGGAAAAGGGCTTGGAGATGAGAAAATGGGTCCTGTCGGGAATCCTGGCTAGCGAGGAG
ACTTACCTGAGCCACCTGGAGGCACTGCTGCTGCCCATGAAGCCTTTGAAAGCCGCTGCCACCACCTCTC
AGCCGGTGCTGACGAGTCAGCAGATCGAGACCATCTTCTTCAAAGTGCCTGAGCTCTACGAGATCCACAA
GGAGTTCTATGATGGGCTCTTCCCCCGCGTGCAGCAGTGGAGCCACCAGCAGCGGGTGGGCGACCTCTTC
CAGAAGCTGGCCAGCCAGCTGGGTGTGTACCGGGCCTTCGTGGACAACTACGGAGTTGCCATGGAAATGG
CTGAGAAGTGCTGTCAGGCCAATGCTCAGTTTGCAGAAATCTCCGAGAACCTGAGAGCCAGAAGCAACAA
AGATGCCAAGGATCCAACGACCAAGAACTCTCTGGAAACTCTGCTCTACAAGCCTGTGGACCGTGTGACG
AGGAGCACGCTGGTCCTCCATGACTTGCTGAAGCACACTCCTGCCAGCCACCCTGACCACCCCTTGCTGC
AGGACGCCCTCCGCATCTCACAGAACTTCCTGTCCAGCATCAATGAGGAGATCACACCCCGACGGCAGTC
CATGACGGTGAAGAAGGGAGAGCACCGGCAGCTGCTGAAGGACAGCTTCATGGTGGAGCTGGTGGAGGGG
GCCCGCAAGCTGCGCCACGTCTTCCTGTTCACCGACCTGCTTCTCTGCACCAAGCTCAAGAAGCAGAGCG
GAGGCAAAACGCAGCAGTATGACTGCAAATGGTACATTCCGCTCACGGATCTCAGCTTCCAGATGGTGGA
TGAACTGGAGGCAGTGCCCAACATCCCCCTGGTGCCCGATGAGGAGCTGGACGCTTTGAAGATCAAGATC
TCCCAGATCAAGAGTGACATCCAGAGAGAGAAGAGGGCGAACAAGGGCAGCAAGGCTACGGAGAGGCTGA
AGAAGAAGCTGTCGGAGCAGGAGTCACTGCTGCTGCTTATGTCTCCCAGCATGGCCTTCAGGGTGCACAG
CCGCAACGGCAAGAGTTACACGTTCCTGATCTCCTCTGACTATGAGCGTGCAGAGTGGAGGGAGAACATC
CGGGAGCAGCAGAAGAAGTGTTTCAGAAGCTTCTCCCTGACATCCGTGGAGCTGCAGATGCTGACCAACT
CGTGTGTGAAACTCCAGACTGTCCACAGCATTCCGCTGACCATCAATAAGGAAGATGATGAGTCTCCGGG
GCTCTATGGGTTTCTGAATGTCATCGTCCACTCAGCCACTGGATTTAAGCAGAGTTCAAAAGCCCTTCAG
CGGCCAGTAGCATCTGACTTTGAGCCTCAGGGTCTGAGTGAAGCCGCTCGTTGGAACTCCAAGGAAAACC
TTCTCGCTGGACCCAGTGAAAATGACCCCAACCTTTTCGTTGCACTGTATGATTTTGTGGCCAGTGGAGA
TAACACTCTAAGCATAACTAAAGGTGAAAAGCTCCGGGTCTTAGGCTATAATCACAATGGGGAATGGTGT
GAAGCCCAAACCAAAAATGGCCAAGGCTGGGTCCCAAGCAACTACATCACGCCAGTCAACAGTCTGGAGA
AACACTCCTGGTACCATGGGCCTGTGTCCCGCAATGCCGCTGAGTATCTGCTGAGCAGCGGGATCAATGG
CAGCTTCTTGGTGCGTGAGAGTGAGAGCAGTCCTGGCCAGAGGTCCATCTCGCTGAGATACGAAGGGAGG
GTGTACCATTACAGGATCAACACTGCTTCTGATGGCAAGCTCTACGTCTCCTCCGAGAGCCGCTTCAACA
CCCTGGCCGAGTTGGTTCATCATCATTCAACGGTGGCCGACGGGCTCATCACCACGCTCCATTATCCAGC
CCCAAAGCGCAACAAGCCCACTGTCTATGGTGTGTCCCCCAACTACGACAAGTGGGAGATGGAACGCACG
GACATCACCATGAAGCACAAGCTGGGCGGGGGCCAGTACGGGGAGGTGTACGAGGGCGTGTGGAAGAAAT
ACAGCCTGACGGTGGCCGTGAAGACCTTGAAGGAGGACACCATGGAGGTGGAAGAGTTCTTGAAAGAAGC
TGCAGTCATGAAAGAGATCAAACACCCTAACCTGGTGCAGCTCCTTGGGGTCTGCACCCGGGAGCCCCCG
TTCTATATCATCACTGAGTTCATGACCTACGGGAACCTCCTGGACTACCTGAGGGAGTGCAACCGGCAGG
AGGTGAACGCCGTGGTGCTGCTGTACATGGCCACTCAGATCTCGTCAGCCATGGAGTACCTGGAGAAGAA
AAACTTCATCCACAGAGATCTTGCTGCCCGAAACTGCCTGGTAGGGGAGAACCACTTGGTGAAGGTAGCT
GATTTTGGCCTGAGCAGGTTGATGACAGGGGACACCTACACAGCCCATGCTGGAGCCAAGTTCCCCATCA
AATGGACTGCACCCGAGAGCCTGGCCTACAACAAGTTCTCCATCAAGTCCGACGTCTGGGCATTTGGAGT
ATTGCTTTGGGAAATTGCTACCTATGGCATGTCCCCTTACCCGGGAATTGACCTGTCCCAGGTGTATGAG
CTGCTAGAGAAGGACTACCGCATGGAGCGCCCAGAAGGCTGCCCAGAGAAGGTCTATGAACTCATGCGAG
CATGTTGGCAGTGGAATCCCTCTGACCGGCCCTCCTTTGCTGAAATCCACCAAGCCTTTGAAACAATGTT
CCAGGAATCCAGTATCTCAGACGAAGTGGAAAAGGAGCTGGGGAAACAAGGCGTCCGTGGGGCTGTGAGT
ACCTTGCTGCAGGCCCCAGAGCTGCCCACCAAGACGAGGACCTCCAGGAGAGCTGCAGAGCACAGAGACA
CCACTGACGTGCCTGAGATGCCTCACTCCAAGGGCCAGGGAGAGAGCGATCCTCTGGACCATGAGCCTGC
CGTGTCTCCATTGCTCCCTCGAAAAGAGCGAGGTCCCCCGGAGGGCGGCCTGAATGAAGATGAGCGCCTT
CTCCCCAAAGACAAAAAGACCAACTTGTTCAGCGCCTTGATCAAGAAGAAGAAGAAGACAGCCCCAACCC
CTCCCAAACGCAGCAGCTCCTTCCGGGAGATGGACGGCCAGCCGGAGCGCAGAGGGGCCGGCGAGGAAGA
GGGCCGAGACATCAGCAACGGGGCACTGGCTTTCACCCCCTTGGACACAGCTGACCCAGCCAAGTCCCCA
AAGCCCAGCAATGGGGCTGGGGTCCCCAATGGAGCCCTCCGGGAGTCCGGGGGCTCAGGCTTCCGGTCTC
CCCACCTGTGGAAGAAGTCCAGCACGCTGACCAGCAGCCGCCTAGCCACCGGCGAGGAGGAGGGCGGTGG
CAGCTCCAGCAAGCGCTTCCTGCGCTCTTGCTCCGCCTCCTGCGTTCCCCATGGGGCCAAGGACACGGAG
TGGAGGTCAGTCACGCTGCCTCGGGACTTGCAGTCCACGGGAAGACAGTTTGACTCGTCCACATTTGGAG
GGCACAAAAGTGAGAAGCCGGCTCTGCCTCGGAAGAGGGCAGGGGAGAACAGGTCTGACCAGGTGACCCG
AGGCACAGTAACGCCTCCCCCCAGGCTGGTGAAAAAGAATGAGGAAGCTGCTGATGAGGTCTTCAAAGAC
ATCATGGAGTCCAGCCCGGGCTCCAGCCCGCCCAACCTGACTCCAAAACCCCTCCGGCGGCAGGTCACCG
TGGCCCCTGCCTCGGGCCTCCCCCACAAGGAAGAAGCTGGAAAGGGCAGTGCCTTAGGGACCCCTGCTGC
AGCTGAGCCAGTGACCCCCACCAGCAAAGCAGGCTCAGGTGCACCAGGGGGCACCAGCAAGGGCCCCGCC
GAGGAGTCCAGAGTGAGGAGGCACAAGCACTCCTCTGAGTCGCCAGGGAGGGACAAGGGGAAATTGTCCA
GGCTCAAACCTGCCCCGCCGCCCCCACCAGCAGCCTCTGCAGGGAAGGCTGGAGGAAAGCCCTCGCAGAG
CCCGAGCCAGGAGGCGGCCGGGGAGGCAGTCCTGGGCGCAAAGACAAAAGCCACGAGTCTGGTTGATGCT
GTGAACAGTGACGCTGCCAAGCCCAGCCAGCCGGGAGAGGGCCTCAAAAAGCCCGTGCTCCCGGCCACTC
CAAAGCCACAGTCCGCCAAGCCGTCGGGGACCCCCATCAGCCCAGCCCCCGTTCCCTCCACGTTGCCATC
AGCATCCTCGGCCCTGGCAGGGGACCAGCCGTCTTCCACCGCCTTCATCCCTCTCATATCAACCCGAGTG
TCTCTTCGGAAAACCCGCCAGCCTCCAGAGCGGATCGCCAGCGGCGCCATCACCAAGGGCGTGGTCCTGG
ACAGCACCGAGGCGCTGTGCCTCGCCATCTCTAGGAACTCCGAGCAGATGGCCAGCCACAGCGCAGTGCT
GGAGGCCGGCAAAAACCTCTACTCGTTCTGCGTGAGCTATGTGGATTCCATCCAGCAAATGAGGAACAAG
TTTGCCTTCCGAGAGGCCATCAACAAACTGGAGAATAATCTCCGGGAGCTTCAGATCTGCCCGGCGACAG
CAGGCAGTGGTCCAGCGGCCACTCAGGACTTCAGCAAGCTCCTCAGTTCGGTGAAGGAAATCAGTGACAT
AGTGCAGAGGTAGCAGCAGTCAGGGGTCAGGTGTCAGGCCCGTCGGAGCTGCCTGCAGCACATGCGGGCT
CGCCCATACCCGTGACAGTGGCTGACAAGGGACTAGTGAGTCAGCACCTTGGCCCAGGAGCTCTGCGCCA
GGCAGAGCTGAGGGCCCTGTGGAGTCCAGCTCTACTACCTACGTTTGCACCGCCTGCCCTCCCGCACCTT
CCTCCTCCCCGCTCCGTCTCTGTCCTCGAATTTTATCTGTGGAGTTCCTGCTCCGTGGACTGCAGTCGGC
ATGCCAGGACCCGCCAGCCCCGCTCCCACCTAGTGCCCCAGACTGAGCTCTCCAGGCCAGGTGGGAACGG
CTGATGTGGACTGTCTTTTTCATTTTTTTCTCTCTGGAGCCCCTCCTCCCCCGGCTGGGCCTCCTTCTTC
CACTTCTCCAAGAATGGAAGCCTGAACTGAGGCCTTGTGTGTCAGGCCCTCTGCCTGCACTCCCTGGCCT
TGCCCGTCGTGTGCTGAAGACATGTTTCAAGAACCGCATTTCGGGAAGGGCATGCACGGGCATGCACACG
GCTGGTCACTCTGCCCTCTGCTGCTGCCCGGGGTGGGGTGCACTCGCCATTTCCTCACGTGCAGGACAGC
TCTTGATTTGGGTGGAAAACAGGGTGCTAAAGCCAACCAGCCTTTGGGTCCTGGGCAGGTGGGAGCTGAA
AAGGATCGAGGCATGGGGCATGTCCTTTCCATCTGTCCACATCCCCAGAGCCCAGCTCTTGCTCTCTTGT
GACGTGCACTGTGAATCCTGGCAAGAAAGCTGGAATTCGTTAACCTCGACCTGCAGCCAAGCTTATCGAT
AAAATAAAAGATTTTATTTAGTCTCCAGAAAAAGGGGGGAATGAAAGACCCCACCTGTAGGTTTGGCAAG
CTAGCTTAAGTAACGCCATTTTGCAAGGCATGGAAAATACATAACTGAGAATAGAGAAGTTCAGATCAAG
GTTAGGAACAGAGAGACAGCAGAATATGGGCCAAACAGGATATCTGTGGTAAGCAGTTCCTGCCCCGGCT
CAGGGCCAAGAACAGATGGTCCCCAGATGCGGTCCCGCCCTCAGCAGTTTCTAGAGAACCATCAGATGTT
TCCAGGGTGCCCCAAGGACCTGAAATGACCCTGTGCCTTATTTGAACTAACCAATCAGTTCGCTTCTCGC
TTCTGTTCGCGCGCTTCTGCTCCCCGAGCTCAATAAAAGAGCCCACAACCCCTCACTCGGCGCGCCAGTC
CTCCGATAGACTGCGTCGCCCGGGTACCCGTGTATCCAATAAACCCTCTTGCAGTTGCATCCGACTTGTG
GTCTCGCTGTTCCTTGGGAGGGTCTCCTCTGAGTGATTGACTACCCGTCAGCGGGGGTCTTTCATGGGTA
ACAGTTTCTTGAAGTTGGAGAACAACATTCTGAGGGTAGGAGTCGAATATTAAGTAATCCTGACTCAATT
AGCCACTGTTTTGAATCCACATACTCCAATACTCCTGAAATAGTTCATTATGGACAGCGCAGAAAGAGCT
GGGGAGAATTGTGAAATTGTTATCCGCTCACAATTCCACACAACATACGAGCCGGAAGCATAAAGTGTAA
AGCCTGGGGTGCCTAATGAGTGAGCTAACTCACATTAATTGCGTTGCGCTCACTGCCCGCTTTCCAGTCG
GGAAACCTGTCGTGCCAGCTGCATTAATGAATCGGCCAACGCGCGGGGAGAGGCGGTTTGCGTATTGGGC
GCTCTTCCGCTTCCTCGCTCACTGACTCGCTGCGCTCGGTCGTTCGGCTGCGGCGAGCGGTATCAGCTCA
CTCAAAGGCGGTAATACGGTTATCCACAGAATCAGGGGATAACGCAGGAAAGAACATGTGAGCAAAAGGC
CAGCAAAAGGCCAGGAACCGTAAAAAGGCCGCGTTGCTGGCGTTTTTCCATAGGCTCCGCCCCCCTGACG
AGCATCACAAAAATCGACGCTCAAGTCAGAGGTGGCGAAACCCGACAGGACTATAAAGATACCAGGCGTT
TCCCCCTGGAAGCTCCCTCGTGCGCTCTCCTGTTCCGACCCTGCCGCTTACCGGATACCTGTCCGCCTTT
CTCCCTTCGGGAAGCGTGGCGCTTTCTCATAGCTCACGCTGTAGGTATCTCAGTTCGGTGTAGGTCGTTC
GCTCCAAGCTGGGCTGTGTGCACGAACCCCCCGTTCAGCCCGACCGCTGCGCCTTATCCGGTAACTATCG
TCTTGAGTCCAACCCGGTAAGACACGACTTATCGCCACTGGCAGCAGCCACTGGTAACAGGATTAGCAGA
GCGAGGTATGTAGGCGGTGCTACAGAGTTCTTGAAGTGGTGGCCTAACTACGGCTACACTAGAAGAACAG
TATTTGGTATCTGCGCTCTGCTGAAGCCAGTTACCTTCGGAAAAAGAGTTGGTAGCTCTTGATCCGGCAA
ACAAACCACCGCTGGTAGCGGTGGTTTTTTTGTTTGCAAGCAGCAGATTACGCGCAGAAAAAAAGGATCT
CAAGAAGATCCTTTGATCTTTTCTACGGGGTCTGACGCTCAGTGGAACGAAAACTCACGTTAAGGGATTT
TGGTCATGAGATTATCAAAAAGGATCTTCACCTAGATCCTTTTAAATTAAAAATGAAGTTTTAAATCAAT
CTAAAGTATATATGAGTAAACTTGGTCTGACAGTTACCAATGCTTAATCAGTGAGGCACCTATCTCAGCG
ATCTGTCTATTTCGTTCATCCATAGTTGCCTGACTCCCCGTCGTGTAGATAACTACGATACGGGAGGGCT
TACCATCTGGCCCCAGTGCTGCAATGATACCGCGAGACCCACGCTCACCGGCTCCAGATTTATCAGCAAT
AAACCAGCCAGCCGGAAGGGCCGAGCGCAGAAGTGGTCCTGCAACTTTATCCGCCTCCATCCAGTCTATT
AATTGTTGCCGGGAAGCTAGAGTAAGTAGTTCGCCAGTTAATAGTTTGCGCAACGTTGTTGCCATTGCTA
CAGGCATCGTGGTGTCACGCTCGTCGTTTGGTATGGCTTCATTCAGCTCCGGTTCCCAACGATCAAGGCG
AGTTACATGATCCCCCATGTTGTGCAAAAAAGCGGTTAGCTCCTTCGGTCCTCCGATCGTTGTCAGAAGT
AAGTTGGCCGCAGTGTTATCACTCATGGTTATGGCAGCACTGCATAATTCTCTTACTGTCATGCCATCCG
TAAGATGCTTTTCTGTGACTGGTGAGTACTCAACCAAGTCATTCTGAGAATAGTGTATGCGGCGACCGAG
TTGCTCTTGCCCGGCGTCAATACGGGATAATACCGCGCCACATAGCAGAACTTTAAAAGTGCTCATCATT
GGAAAACGTTCTTCGGGGCGAAAACTCTCAAGGATCTTACCGCTGTTGAGATCCAGTTCGATGTAACCCA
CTCGTGCACCCAACTGATCTTCAGCATCTTTTACTTTCACCAGCGTTTCTGGGTGAGCAAAAACAGGAAG
GCAAAATGCCGCAAAAAAGGGAATAAGGGCGACACGGAAATGTTGAATACTCATACTCTTCCTTTTTCAA
TATTATTGAAGCATTTATCAGGGTTATTGTCTCATGAGCGGATACATATTTGAATGTATTTAGAAAAATA
AACAAATAGGGGTTCCGCGCACATTTCCCCGAAAAGTGCCACCTGACGTCTAAGAAACCATTATTATCAT
GACATTAACCTATAAAAATAGGCGTATCACGAGGCCCTTTCGTCTCGCGCGTTTCGGTGATGACGGTGAA
AACCTCTGACACATGCAGCTCCCGGAGACGGTCACAGCTTGTCTGTAAGCGGATG
